>Addgene plasmid #223799 | pCAG_WIPI2d-TEV-GST | addgene full sequence | sequence record 448028 | Addgene NGS Result
ATATTTTGTTTTGTGTTATTTTTTTCTTTAACATCCCTAAAATTTTCCTTACATGTTTTACTAGCCAGAT
TTTTCCTCCTCTCCTGACTACTCCCAGTCATAGCTGTCCCTCTTCTCTTATGGAGATCCCTCGACCTGCA
GCCCAAGCTTGGCGTAATCATGGTCATAGCTGTTTCCTGTGTGAAATTGTTATCCGCTCACAATTCCACA
CAACATACGAGCCGGAAGCATAAAGTGTAAAGCCTGGGGTGCCTAATGAGTGAGCTAACTCACATTAATT
GCGTTGCGCTCACTGCCCGCTTTCCAGTCGGGAAACCTGTCGTGCCAGCGGATCCGCATCTCAATTAGTC
AGCAACCATAGTCCCGCCCCTAACTCCGCCCATCCCGCCCCTAACTCCGCCCAGTTCCGCCCATTCTCCG
CCCCATGGCTGACTAATTTTTTTTATTTATGCAGAGGCCGAGGCCGCCTCGGCCTCTGAGCTATTCCAGA
AGTAGTGAGGAGGCTTTTTTGGAGGCCTAGGCTTTTGCAAAAAGCTAACTTGTTTATTGCAGCTTATAAT
GGTTACAAATAAAGCAATAGCATCACAAATTTCACAAATAAAGCATTTTTTTCACTGCATTCTAGTTGTG
GTTTGTCCAAACTCATCAATGTATCTTATCATGTCTGGATCCGCTGCATTAATGAATCGGCCAACGCGCG
GGGAGAGGCGGTTTGCGTATTGGGCGCTCTTCCGCTTCCTCGCTCACTGACTCGCTGCGCTCGGTCGTTC
GGCTGCGGCGAGCGGTATCAGCTCACTCAAAGGCGGTAATACGGTTATCCACAGAATCAGGGGATAACGC
AGGAAAGAACATGTGAGCAAAAGGCCAGCAAAAGGCCAGGAACCGTAAAAAGGCCGCGTTGCTGGCGTTT
TTCCATAGGCTCCGCCCCCCTGACGAGCATCACAAAAATCGACGCTCAAGTCAGAGGTGGCGAAACCCGA
CAGGACTATAAAGATACCAGGCGTTTCCCCCTGGAAGCTCCCTCGTGCGCTCTCCTGTTCCGACCCTGCC
GCTTACCGGATACCTGTCCGCCTTTCTCCCTTCGGGAAGCGTGGCGCTTTCTCATAGCTCACGCTGTAGG
TATCTCAGTTCGGTGTAGGTCGTTCGCTCCAAGCTGGGCTGTGTGCACGAACCCCCCGTTCAGCCCGACC
GCTGCGCCTTATCCGGTAACTATCGTCTTGAGTCCAACCCGGTAAGACACGACTTATCGCCACTGGCAGC
AGCCACTGGTAACAGGATTAGCAGAGCGAGGTATGTAGGCGGTGCTACAGAGTTCTTGAAGTGGTGGCCT
AACTACGGCTACACTAGAAGAACAGTATTTGGTATCTGCGCTCTGCTGAAGCCAGTTACCTTCGGAAAAA
GAGTTGGTAGCTCTTGATCCGGCAAACAAACCACCGCTGGTAGCGGTGGTTTTTTTGTTTGCAAGCAGCA
GATTACGCGCAGAAAAAAAGGATCTCAAGAAGATCCTTTGATCTTTTCTACGGGGTCTGACGCTCAGTGG
AACGAAAACTCACGTTAAGGGATTTTGGTCATGAGATTATCAAAAAGGATCTTCACCTAGATCCTTTTAA
ATTAAAAATGAAGTTTTAAATCAATCTAAAGTATATATGAGTAAACTTGGTCTGACAGTTACCAATGCTT
AATCAGTGAGGCACCTATCTCAGCGATCTGTCTATTTCGTTCATCCATAGTTGCCTGACTCCCCGTCGTG
TAGATAACTACGATACGGGAGGGCTTACCATCTGGCCCCAGTGCTGCAATGATACCGCGAGACCCACGCT
CACCGGCTCCAGATTTATCAGCAATAAACCAGCCAGCCGGAAGGGCCGAGCGCAGAAGTGGTCCTGCAAC
TTTATCCGCCTCCATCCAGTCTATTAATTGTTGCCGGGAAGCTAGAGTAAGTAGTTCGCCAGTTAATAGT
TTGCGCAACGTTGTTGCCATTGCTACAGGCATCGTGGTGTCACGCTCGTCGTTTGGTATGGCTTCATTCA
GCTCCGGTTCCCAACGATCAAGGCGAGTTACATGATCCCCCATGTTGTGCAAAAAAGCGGTTAGCTCCTT
CGGTCCTCCGATCGTTGTCAGAAGTAAGTTGGCCGCAGTGTTATCACTCATGGTTATGGCAGCACTGCAT
AATTCTCTTACTGTCATGCCATCCGTAAGATGCTTTTCTGTGACTGGTGAGTACTCAACCAAGTCATTCT
GAGAATAGTGTATGCGGCGACCGAGTTGCTCTTGCCCGGCGTCAATACGGGATAATACCGCGCCACATAG
CAGAACTTTAAAAGTGCTCATCATTGGAAAACGTTCTTCGGGGCGAAAACTCTCAAGGATCTTACCGCTG
TTGAGATCCAGTTCGATGTAACCCACTCGTGCACCCAACTGATCTTCAGCATCTTTTACTTTCACCAGCG
TTTCTGGGTGAGCAAAAACAGGAAGGCAAAATGCCGCAAAAAAGGGAATAAGGGCGACACGGAAATGTTG
AATACTCATACTCTTCCTTTTTCAATATTATTGAAGCATTTATCAGGGTTATTGTCTCATGAGCGGATAC
ATATTTGAATGTATTTAGAAAAATAAACAAATAGGGGTTCCGCGCACATTTCCCCGAAAAGTGCCACCTG
GGTCGACATTGATTATTGACTAGTTATTAATAGTAATCAATTACGGGGTCATTAGTTCATAGCCCATATA
TGGAGTTCCGCGTTACATAACTTACGGTAAATGGCCCGCCTGGCTGACCGCCCAACGACCCCCGCCCATT
GACGTCAATAATGACGTATGTTCCCATAGTAACGCCAATAGGGACTTTCCATTGACGTCAATGGGTGGAG
TATTTACGGTAAACTGCCCACTTGGCAGTACATCAAGTGTATCATATGCCAAGTACGCCCCCTATTGACG
TCAATGACGGTAAATGGCCCGCCTGGCATTATGCCCAGTACATGACCTTATGGGACTTTCCTACTTGGCA
GTACATCTACGTATTAGTCATCGCTATTACCATGGTCGAGGTGAGCCCCACGTTCTGCTTCACTCTCCCC
ATCTCCCCCCCCTCCCCACCCCCAATTTTGTATTTATTTATTTTTTAATTATTTTGTGCAGCGATGGGGG
CGGGGGGGGGGGGGGGCGCGCGCCAGGCGGGGCGGGGCGGGGCGAGGGGCGGGGCGGGGCGAGGCGGAGA
GGTGCGGCGGCAGCCAATCAGAGCGGCGCGCTCCGAAAGTTTCCTTTTATGGCGAGGCGGCGGCGGCGGC
GGCCCTATAAAAAGCGAAGCGCGCGGCGGGCGGGAGTCGCTGCGCGCTGCCTTCGCCCCGTGCCCCGCTC
CGCCGCCGCCTCGCGCCGCCCGCCCCGGCTCTGACTGACCGCGTTACTCCCACAGGTGAGCGGGCGGGAC
GGCCCTTCTCCTCCGGGCTGTAATTAGCGCTTGGTTTAATGACGGCTTGTTTCTTTTCTGTGGCTGCGTG
AAAGCCTTGAGGGGCTCCGGGAGGGCCCTTTGTGCGGGGGGAGCGGCTCGGGGGGTGCGTGCGTGTGTGT
GTGCGTGGGGAGCGCCGCGTGCGGCTCCGCGCTGCCCGGCGGCTGTGAGCGCTGCGGGCGCGGCGCGGGG
CTTTGTGCGCTCCGCAGTGTGCGCGAGGGGAGCGCGGCCGGGGGCGGTGCCCCGCGGTGCGGGGGGGGCT
GCGAGGGGAACAAAGGCTGCGTGCGGGGTGTGTGCGTGGGGGGGTGAGCAGGGGGTGTGGGCGCGTCGGT
CGGGCTGCAACCCCCCCTGCACCCCCCTCCCCGAGTTGCTGAGCACGGCCCGGCTTCGGGTGCGGGGCTC
CGTACGGGGCGTGGCGCGGGGCTCGCCGTGCCGGGCGGGGGGTGGCGGCAGGTGGGGGTGCCGGGCGGGG
CGGGGCCGCCTCGGGCCGGGGAGGGCTCGGGGGAGGGGCGCGGCGGCCCCCGGAGCGCCGGCGGCTGTCG
AGGCGCGGCGAGCCGCAGCCATTGCCTTTTATGGTAATCGTGCGAGAGGGCGCAGGGACTTCCTTTGTCC
CAAATCTGTGCGGAGCCGAAATCTGGGAGGCGCCGCCGCACCCCCTCTAGCGGGCGCGGGGCGAAGCGGT
GCGGCGCCGGCAGGAAGGAAATGGGCGGGGAGGGCCTTCGTGCGTCGCCGCGCCGCCGTCCCCTTCTCCC
TCTCCAGCCTCGGGGCTGTCCGCGGGGGGACGGCTGCCTTCGGGGGGGACGGGGCAGGGCGGGGTTCGGC
TTCTGGCGTGTGACCGGCGGCTCTAGAGCCTCTGCTAACCATGTTCATGCCTTCTTCTTTTTCCTACAGC
TCCTGGGCAACGTGCTGGTTATTGTGCTGTCTCATCATTTTGGCAAAGAATTCCTCGATCGACGGTATCG
ATGCCACCATGAACCTGGCGAGCCAGAGCGGGGAGGCCGGCGCCGGCCAGCTGCTCTTCGCCAACTTCAA
CCAGGACAACACGTCCCTAGCTGTTGGTAGTAAGTCCGGTTATAAATTTTTCTCCCTTTCTTCTGTGGAT
AAGCTGGAACAGATCTATGAATGCACCGATACGGAAGATGTGTGCATTGTAGAGAGATTGTTCTCCAGCA
GCCTAGTGGCCATCGTGAGCCTTAAAGCACCAAGGAAGCTAAAGGTTTGCCACTTTAAGAAGGGAACTGA
GATCTGCAACTACAGCTACTCCAACACGATTCTGGCTGTGAAGCTCAACAGGCAGAGGCTGATAGTATGC
CTGGAGGAGTCCCTGTACATCCACAACATTCGGGACATGAAGGTGCTGCATACGATCAGGGAGACGCCTC
CAAACCCTGCAGGCCTGTGTGCGCTGTCAATCAACAACGACAACTGCTACTTGGCGTACCCAGGGAGCGC
GACCATCGGAGAGGTGCAGGTCTTCGATACCATTAATTTGAGAGCTGCAAACATGATTCCGGCTCACGAC
AGTCCTTTAGCGGCACTGGCCTTTGACGCAAGTGGAACTAAACTTGCCACGGCTTCGGAGAAGGGGACCG
TGATTAGGGTATTTTCCATTCCAGAAGGACAAAAACTCTTTGAGTTTCGGAGAGGAGTAAAGAGGTGCGT
GAGCATCTGCTCCCTGGCCTTCAGCATGGACGGCATGTTCCTCTCCGCCTCCAGCAACACTGAGACCGTG
CACATCTTCAAACTCGAGACTGTGAAAGAAAAACCCCCAGAGGAGCCCACCACCTGGACCGGGTACTTCG
GGAAAGTGCTCATGGCCTCCACCAGCTACCTGCCTTCCCAAGTGACAGAAATGTTCAACCAGGGCAGAGC
CTTCGCCACGGTCCGCCTGCCATTCTGCGGCCACAAAAACATCTGCTCGCTAGCCACAATTCAGAAGATC
CCGCGGTTGTTGGTGGGTGCCGCCGACGGGTACCTGTACATGTACAACCTGGACCCCCAGGAGGGCGGCG
AGTGTGCCCTGATGAAGCAGCACCGGCTGGACGGCAGTCTGGAAACGACCAATGAGATCTTGGACTCTGC
CTCTCACGACTGCCCCTTAGTCACTCAGACATACGGCGCAGCTGCAGGAAAAGCCTACACAGACGACCTG
GGTGCTGTGGGTGGCGCCTGCCTGGAGGACGAGGCCAGCGCCCTGCGCCTGGATGAGGACAGCGAGCACC
CGCCCATGATTCTTCGGACTGACGGTACCGAAAACCTGTACTTCCAATCCGGTATGTCCCCTATACTAGG
TTATTGGAAAATTAAGGGCCTTGTGCAACCCACTCGACTTCTTTTGGAATATCTTGAAGAAAAATATGAA
GAGCATTTGTATGAGCGCGATGAAGGTGATAAATGGCGAAACAAAAAGTTTGAATTGGGTTTGGAGTTTC
CCAATCTTCCTTATTATATTGATGGTGATGTTAAATTAACACAGTCTATGGCCATCATACGTTATATAGC
TGACAAGCACAACATGTTGGGTGGTTGTCCAAAAGAGCGTGCAGAGATTTCAATGCTTGAAGGAGCGGTT
TTGGATATTAGATACGGTGTTTCGAGAATTGCATATAGTAAAGACTTTGAAACTCTCAAAGTTGATTTTC
TTAGCAAGCTACCTGAAATGCTGAAAATGTTCGAAGATCGTTTATGTCATAAAACATATTTAAATGGTGA
TCATGTAACCCATCCTGACTTCATGTTGTATGACGCTCTTGATGTTGTTTTATACATGGACCCAATGTGC
CTGGATGCGTTCCCAAAATTAGTTTGTTTTAAAAAACGTATTGAAGCTATCCCACAAATTGATAAGTACT
TGAAATCCAGCAAGTATATAGCATGGCCTTTGCAGGGCTGGCAAGCCACGTTTGGTGGTGGCGACCATCC
TCCAAAAATTGACTAGCTCGAGGAATTCACTCCTCAGGTGCAGGCTGCCTATCAGAAGGTGGTGGCTGGT
GTGGCCAATGCCCTGGCTCACAAATACCACTGAGATCTTTTTCCCTCTGCCAAAAATTATGGGGACATCA
TGAAGCCCCTTGAGCATCTGACTTCTGGCTAATAAAGGAAATTTATTTTCATTGCAATAGTGTGTTGGAA
TTTTTTGTGTCTCTCACTCGGAAGGACATATGGGAGGGCAAATCATTTAAAACATCAGAATGAGTATTTG
GTTTAGAGTTTGGCAACATATGCCCATATGCTGGCTGCCATGAACAAAGGTTGGCTATAAAGAGGTCATC
AGTATATGAAACAGCCCCCTGCTGTCCATTCCTTATTCCATAGAAAAGCCTTGACTTGAGGTTAGATTTT
TTTT
Features (pLannotate 1.2.2; 20 found; start..end, strand, type, name):
    187..203     -  protein_bind   lac operator: The lac repressor binds to the lac operator to inhibit transcription in E. coli. This inhibition can be relieved by adding lactose or isopropyl-β-D-thiogalactopyranoside (IPTG). lac repressor encoded by lacI
    211..241     -  promoter       lac promoter: promoter for the E. coli lac operon
    256..277     -  protein_bind   CAP binding site: CAP binding activates transcription in the presence of cAMP. E. coli catabolite activator protein
    290..329     -  CDS            lacI (fragment): lac repressor; lacI; The lac repressor binds to the lac operator to inhibit transcription in E. coli. This inhibition can be relieved by adding lactose or isopropyl-β-D-thiogalactopyranoside (IPTG).
    336..358     +  promoter       SV40 promoter (fragment): SV40 enhancer and early promoter
    382..517     +  rep_origin     SV40 ori: SV40 origin of replication
    537..671     +  polyA_signal   SV40 poly(A) signal: SV40 polyadenylation signal
    673..727     -  CDS            lacI (fragment): lac repressor; lacI; The lac repressor binds to the lac operator to inhibit transcription in E. coli. This inhibition can be relieved by adding lactose or isopropyl-β-D-thiogalactopyranoside (IPTG).
    910..1498    -  rep_origin     ori: high-copy-number ColE1/pMB1/pBR322/pUC origin of replication
   1669..2529    -  CDS            AmpR: β-lactamase; bla; confers resistance to ampicillin, carbenicillin, and related antibiotics
   2530..2634    -  promoter       AmpR promoter: bla
   2665..3044    +  enhancer       CMV enhancer: human cytomegalovirus immediate early enhancer
   3046..3322    +  promoter       chicken β-actin promoter: No description available
   3323..4339    +  intron         chimeric intron: chimera between introns from chicken β-actin and rabbit β-globin
   4337..4393    +  CDS            HBB (fragment): HBB_LEPEU - Experimental evidence at protein level: Swiss-Prot protein existence level 1. Involved in oxygen transport from the lung to the various peripheral tissues. From Lepus europaeus (European hare).
   4419..5693    +  CDS            Wipi2: WIPI2_RAT - Experimental evidence at protein level: Swiss-Prot protein existence level 1. Component of the autophagy machinery that controls the major intracellular degradation process by which cytoplasmic materials are packaged into autophagosomes and delivered to lysosomes for degradation. Involved in an early step of the formation of preautophagosomal structures. Binds and is activated by phosphatidylinositol 3-phosphate (PtdIns3P) forming on membranes of the endoplasmic reticulum upon activation of the upstream ULK1 and PI3 kinases. Mediates ER-isolation membranes contacts by interacting w
   5700..5716    +  CDS            TEV site (fragment): tobacco etch virus (TEV) protease recognition and cleavage site
   5724..6377    +  CDS            GST26_SCHJA: Experimental evidence at protein level: Swiss-Prot protein existence level 1. GST isoenzymes appear to play a central role in the parasite detoxification system. Other functions are also suspected including a role in increasing the solubility of haematin in the parasite gut. From Schistosoma japonicum (Blood fluke).
   6393..6470    +  CDS            HBB (fragment): HBB_PONPY - Experimental evidence at transcript level: Swiss-Prot protein existence level 2. Involved in oxygen transport from the lung to the various peripheral tissues. From Pongo pygmaeus (Bornean orangutan).
   6541..6596    +  polyA_signal   β-globin poly(A) signal: rabbit β-globin polyadenylation signal (Gil and Proudfoot, 1987)
