[The description below was written by a language model from this plasmid's Addgene catalogue record and pLannotate feature annotations shown in this document.]
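Description:
pCAG_WIPI2d-TEV-GST is a 6.8 kb mammalian expression plasmid built on the pCAG backbone and designed to produce recombinant human WIPI2d for purification. In bacteria it is maintained through a high-copy ColE1/pUC-type origin and selected with ampicillin via the β-lactamase gene and its native promoter. The backbone also carries an SV40 origin of replication, which can support episomal amplification in cells expressing SV40 large T antigen, along with an SV40 poly(A) signal and remnants of lac regulatory sequence (operator, promoter, CAP site and short lacI fragments) left over from the parental cloning vector.

The expression cassette is driven by the composite CAG promoter, annotated here as the CMV immediate-early enhancer, the chicken β-actin promoter and a chimeric chicken β-actin/rabbit β-globin intron, a combination that gives strong constitutive transcription in many mammalian cell types. Downstream lies the WIPI2 open reading frame. The automated annotation matched it to the rat orthologue, but the catalogue lists the insert as human. WIPI2 is a PtdIns3P-binding component of the autophagy machinery that acts early in autophagosome formation. The coding sequence is fused at its C terminus to a TEV protease recognition site followed by Schistosoma japonicum glutathione S-transferase, so the protein can be captured on glutathione resin and the GST tag then removed by TEV cleavage. The short β-globin "CDS" fragments flanking the insert are probably globin exon sequences belonging to the vector rather than translated parts of the fusion, and the transcript terminates at the rabbit β-globin poly(A) signal. The associated work concerns in vitro reconstitution of BNIP3/NIX mitophagy initiation, consistent with use of the purified protein in biochemical assays.
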