Addgene plasmid #223799: pCAG_WIPI2d-TEV-GST
Purpose: Expression of recombinant protein for purification
Depositing lab: James Hurley & Sascha Martens. Depositing organization: University of California, Berkeley. Publication: Reconstitution of BNIP3/NIX-mitophagy initiation reveals hierarchical flexibility of the autophagy machinery. Adriaenssens E, Schaar S, Cook ASI, Stuke JFM, Sawa-Makarska J, Nguyen TN, Ren X, Schuschnig M, Romanov J, Khuu G, Uoselis L, Lazarou M, Hummer G, Hurley JH, Martens S. Nat Cell Biol. 2025 Jul 25. doi: 10.1038/s41556-025-01712-y. PubMed 40715440.
Backbone
  Vector backbone: pCAG
  Vector type: Mammalian Expression
Growth in bacteria
  Bacterial resistance: Ampicillin, 100 μg/mL
  Growth temperature: 37°C
  Growth strain: DH5alpha
  Copy number: Unknown
Gene/Insert
  Gene/Insert name: WIPI2d
  Species: H. sapiens (human)
  Entrez Gene: WIPI2 (a.k.a. ATG18B, Atg21, CGI-50, IDDSSA, WIPI-2)
  Tag / fusion protein: TEV-GST (C terminal on insert)
  Cloning method: Unknown
Terms and licenses: Academic/Nonprofit Terms; Industry Terms: Not Available to Industry
Depositor comments: Internal #: SMc2238
How to cite: pCAG_WIPI2d-TEV-GST was a gift from James Hurley & Sascha Martens (Addgene plasmid # 223799 ; http://n2t.net/addgene:223799 ; RRID:Addgene_223799)
